Addgene plasmid #174019: pDB4948
Purpose: pDUAL plasmid expressing Pil1-mCherry-Vps38 from 41nmt1 promoter
Depositing lab: Li-Lin Du. Depositing organization: National Institute of Biological Sciences, Beijing. Publication: Visual detection of binary, ternary and quaternary protein interactions in fission yeast using a Pil1 co-tethering assay. Yu ZQ, Liu XM, Zhao D, Xu DD, Du LL. J Cell Sci. 2021 Oct 1;134(19):jcs258774. doi: 10.1242/jcs.258774. Epub 2021 Oct 12. PubMed 34499173.
Backbone
  Vector backbone: pDUAL-41nmt1-Pil1-mCherry
  Backbone manufacturer: Li-Lin Du's lab
  Backbone size w/o insert (bp): 11000
  Modifications to backbone: BglII to digest the vector and insert Vps38 into it
  Vector type: Yeast Expression
  Selectable markers: LEU1, URA4
Growth in bacteria
  Bacterial resistance: Ampicillin, 100 μg/mL
  Growth temperature: 37°C
  Growth strain: DH5alpha
  Copy number: Unknown
Gene/Insert
  Gene/Insert name: Vps38 (alt name: NP_595743.2)
  Species: S. pombe (fission yeast)
  Insert size (bp): 1719
  GenBank ID: NP_595743.2
  Promoter: 41nmt1
  Tag / fusion protein: Pil1, mCherry, Vps38 (C terminal on backbone)
  Cloning method: Gibson Cloning
  Sequencing primers: 5′ AGCTGTACaAGggtagatctATGTCGCTTGAATTACCAGG; 3′ AAGTGGCGCGCCagatctTTAAGGAGCGGTAGACGTTAC
Terms and licenses: Academic/Nonprofit Terms; Industry Terms: Not Available to Industry
Depositor comments: Visit https://www.biorxiv.org/content/10.1101/2021.04.13.439745v1 for the preprint.
How to cite: pDB4948 was a gift from Li-Lin Du (Addgene plasmid # 174019 ; http://n2t.net/addgene:174019 ; RRID:Addgene_174019)
