[The description below was written by a language model from this plasmid's Addgene catalogue record and pLannotate feature annotations shown in this document.]
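Description:
pDB4948 is a fission yeast expression plasmid built on a pDUAL-type backbone (pDUAL-41nmt1-Pil1-mCherry), with a full sequenced length of about 12.6 kb. In E. coli it is maintained through a high-copy ColE1/pUC-type origin and selected with ampicillin via the β-lactamase gene. An f1 origin and remnants of lac regulatory and lacZα sequences are also present. For Schizosaccharomyces pombe, the backbone carries the ars1 autonomously replicating sequence and a ura4 marker. These are flanked by two separate fragments of the leu1 gene. This arrangement is characteristic of pDUAL vectors, which can either replicate episomally under uracil selection or, once the ars1–ura4 segment is removed, integrate at the leu1 locus and restore leucine prototrophy. The record lists both LEU1 and URA4 as selectable markers but does not say which mode is intended here.

The payload is a single open reading frame that fuses the S. pombe eisosome protein Pil1 to mCherry and then to full-length S. pombe Vps38, a subunit of the Vps34 PI3-kinase complex II. Vps38 was inserted at a BglII site by Gibson assembly. Expression is driven by the 41nmt1 promoter, the attenuated, medium-strength version of the thiamine-repressible nmt1 promoter, although the automated annotation labels it simply as nmt1. Transcription ends at the S. cerevisiae ADH1 terminator. According to the associated publication, the plasmid serves as a bait in a Pil1 co-tethering assay. Pil1 assembles into distinctive filament-like structures at the plasma membrane, so the red-labelled Vps38 fusion is anchored there. Interaction with a differently labelled prey protein is then scored visually by whether the prey is recruited to the same structures.
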