Features (pLannotate 1.2.2; 23 found; start..end, strand, type, name):
     94..115     +  protein_bind   CAP binding site: CAP binding activates transcription in the presence of cAMP. E. coli catabolite activator protein
    130..160     +  promoter       lac promoter: promoter for the E. coli lac operon
    164..186     +  protein_bind   lac operator (fragment): The lac repressor binds to the lac operator to inhibit transcription in E. coli. This inhibition can be relieved by adding lactose or isopropyl-β-D-thiogalactopyranoside (IPTG). lac repressor encoded by lacI
    221..243     -  misc_feature   MCS (fragment): pUC18/19 multiple cloning site
    269..1420    +  promoter       nmt1 promoter: wild-type nmt1 promoter from Schizosaccharomyces pombe, conferring strong thiamine-repressible expression
   1433..2485    +  CDS            pil1: PIL1_SCHPO - Experimental evidence at protein level: Swiss-Prot protein existence level 1. Negative regulator of cell wall integrity (CWI) in unstressed cells, probably by inhibiting protein kinase ksg1/ppk21 activity and regulating their downstream CWI pathways pck2-MAP kinase pathway and protein kinase gad8 pathway. Activity may be regulated by the transient increase of sphingolipid long chain bases (LCBs) during heat stress (By similarity). From Schizosaccharomyces pombe (strain 972 / ATCC 24843) (Fission yeast).
   2492..3199    +  CDS            mCherry: mCherry is a basic (constitutively fluorescent) red fluorescent protein published in 2004, derived from Discosoma sp.. It is reported to be a very rapidly-maturing monomer with low acid sensitivity.
   3209..4924    +  CDS            vps38: VPS38_SCHPO - Protein inferred from homology: Swiss-Prot protein existence level 3. Involved in endosome-to-Golgi retrograde transport as part of the vps34 PI3-kinase complex II. Mediates the interaction between atg6 and the pik3-ppk19 core complex, leading to the recruitment of atg6 to the membrane (By similarity). From Schizosaccharomyces pombe (strain 972 / ATCC 24843) (Fission yeast).
   4954..5141    +  terminator     ADH1 terminator: S. cerevisiae ADH1; transcription terminator for the S. cerevisiae alcohol dehydrogenase 1 (ADH1) gene
   5888..6409    +  CDS            leu1 (fragment): LEU3_SCHPO - Experimental evidence at protein level: Swiss-Prot protein existence level 1. Catalyzes the oxidation of 3-carboxy-2-hydroxy-4- methylpentanoate (3-isopropylmalate) to 3-carboxy-4-methyl-2- oxopentanoate. The product decarboxylates to 4-methyl-2 oxopentanoate. From Schizosaccharomyces pombe (strain 972 / ATCC 24843) (Fission yeast).
   6805..7599    -  CDS            S. pombe ura4: orotidine 5'-phosphate decarboxylase, required for uracil biosynthesis; Schizosaccharomyces pombe ura4
   8208..8991    -  rep_origin     ars1: Schizosaccharomyces pombe autonomously replicating sequence ars1
   9152..9217    +  CDS            hus5 (fragment): UBC9_SCHPO - Also known as ubc9. Experimental evidence at protein level: Swiss-Prot protein existence level 1. Catalyzes the covalent attachment of ubiquitin-like protein SUMO/Smt3 to other proteins. Required for efficient recovery from DNA damage or S-phase arrest and normal mitosis. This may be as part of a checkpoint independent recovery process. From Schizosaccharomyces pombe (strain 972 / ATCC 24843) (Fission yeast).
   9309..9707    +  CDS            leu1 (fragment): LEU3_SCHPO - Experimental evidence at protein level: Swiss-Prot protein existence level 1. Catalyzes the oxidation of 3-carboxy-2-hydroxy-4- methylpentanoate (3-isopropylmalate) to 3-carboxy-4-methyl-2- oxopentanoate. The product decarboxylates to 4-methyl-2 oxopentanoate. From Schizosaccharomyces pombe (strain 972 / ATCC 24843) (Fission yeast).
   9710..9867    +  CDS            lacZα (fragment): LacZα fragment of β-galactosidase; lacZ fragment
   9873..9924    -  misc_feature   bom (fragment): basis of mobility region from pBR322
   9943..10398   +  rep_origin     f1 ori (sequence partly withheld): f1 bacteriophage origin of replication; arrow indicates direction of (+) strand synthesis
  10399..10448   -  misc_feature   bom (fragment): basis of mobility region from pBR322
  10550..10585   -  CDS            rop (fragment): Rop protein, which maintains plasmids at low copy number; rop
  10680..10784   +  promoter       AmpR promoter: bla
  10785..11645   +  CDS            AmpR: β-lactamase; bla; confers resistance to ampicillin, carbenicillin, and related antibiotics
  11816..12404   +  rep_origin     ori: high-copy-number ColE1/pMB1/pBR322/pUC origin of replication
  12587..81      +  CDS            lacI (fragment) (across the origin): lac repressor; lacI; The lac repressor binds to the lac operator to inhibit transcription in E. coli. This inhibition can be relieved by adding lactose or isopropyl-β-D-thiogalactopyranoside (IPTG).
>Addgene plasmid #174019 | pDB4948 | addgene full sequence | sequence record 341699 | Addgene NGS Result
CAAACCGCCTCTCCCCGCGCGTTGGCCGATTCATTAATGCAGCTGGCACGACAGGTTTCCCGACTGGAAA
GCGGGCAGTGAGCGCAACGCAATTAATGTGAGTTAGCTCACTCATTAGGCACCCCAGGCTTTACACTTTA
TGCTTCCGGCTCGTATGTTGTGTGGAATTGTGAGCGGATAACAATTTCACACAGGAAACAGCTATGACCA
TGATTACGCCAAGCTTGCATGCCTGCAGGTCGATCGACTCTAGAGGATCAGAAAATTATCGCCATAAAAG
ACAGAATAAGTCATCAGCGGTTGTTTCATTTCCTATATTTTTTTTTTATTTTTTTATTTTTTAATAAGGG
AAAATTTAACGTCTAAGGATACAGAAGATTGTTAGCACATTAAAGTAATAAAGGCTTAAGTAGTAAGTGC
CTTAGCATGTTATTGTATTTCAAAGGACATAATCTAAAATAATAACAATATCATTTCTCACAAGTTATTC
AATTTTCTTTTTTTTTTCTAATAATATCAAGAATGTATTATTTGTTTGACATAAGTCAACTAATTTATTT
AATATGCTGGATTAATCTTGCAGACATGTAAATTAACAAGTTTTAGTCAAATAACGTTGAAGTTTCAATG
AACTCAAATAATTTCTCTTTTTTTTTATATAACCATAATCTGATTTATATTTTCCGCAGGGATCAACTGA
AGTTATGACATTTGGATTGGATCACTTATAACCTTGGTCGCCAAATAATACAAAAATCAGCGTTATAAAA
CAAAGAAGGTTTTTGTTAAGAAATTAATCCTCTTTCTTGATAAGAAAGTTGAACCGAAATTGCAGATACT
GATATATGAAAATAATACCCACAATTTTGGGAATAGCGCAAGCCTCAATTTAAACAATAGGTGAGGACAC
ATGATAATGACCTCAATGATTGTTAGAAGAAAAGAGCCTCATTACAAAATCGAAAAATGAATGGTTGGGT
ACAAGTTTCCAAAACATGGTAAAGTGGACTTTGCGTATGAGACGTAAATAGAAAAAAACACTTGTTATAT
GTTTTCTAGAATTATTGTTGTCTCTTTATGGTTGGATGATGCAAAATAGTAATTTCGGTTAGTTGCTGTA
AAACACCACGAGACAAATAGATATGGATATTTATTAAATCAGGAAAAACGTAACTCTCGGCTACTGGATG
GTTCAGTCACCCAACGATTACTGGGGAGAGAAAACAGGGCAAAAGCAAAGCTTAAAGGAATCCGATTGTC
ATTCGGCAATGTGCAGCGAAACTAAAAACCGGATAATGGACCTGTTAATCGAAACATTGAAGATAAAGGA
AGAGGAATCCTGGCATATCATCAATTGAATAAGTTGAATTAATTATTTCAATCTCATTCTCACTTTCTGA
CTTATAGTCGCTTTGTTAAAGCTAGCGGATCCATGATGAACCGTGCGTACTCTTTAAGAAACAGCCGTGC
CCCTACGGCCTCACAATTGTTAAACCCCCCTCCTCCCTCCTCTTCCACTCGTAGTGGTCGTTTGTTTGCC
CCCTTGAGTCATACCATGCGTATCAACCACGCTGCCACCTTCACCCCTGACTTGGCTAAGCGTTTGGCTG
TCTTGGTCAAGATGGAAAAGAACGTGATGCGCAGTATGGAGGTCACCATCCGTGGCCGTCGTGATTGTGC
TCGCCAACTTTCCTACTGGGGTGAGGACTGCGATGACGATATCAGCGACGTCACCGACAAATTGGGTGTC
TTGTTTTACGAGATGGCCGAGTTGGAGAACTACTTGATCGATCGTTATGACCAATACCGTATGACGTTGA
AGTCCATCCGTAACATCGAGTCCTCTGTCCAACCCTCTCGTGAGAAGAAGCAAAAGCTCTTGGATCAAAT
CTATGCTCTTAAGCATAAGGATCCTGAATCCCCTCGCTTGGTCACCATGGAGCAAGAGCTTGTTCGTGAG
GAGGCTGCCTGTTTGGTTGCCGAGGCTCAACTTTCCAACACCACCCGTGAAAAGTTCAAGCAAGCCATGA
CCTTCAACTTGGATGCCCTCCACGAGCATGCCGAGAAGCTCAACCTCATTGCCACCTATGGCAGACATTT
GTTGAACTTGATTGACGACACCCCCGTCACTCCCGGTGAGGCTCGTCCTGCCTACGATGGTTATGAGACT
TCCCGCCAAATCGTCATGGATGCTGAGCACGCCTTGAGCTCTTGGGTTCCCAGCCAACCCGCCGTCAACT
TTGTCAAGCCTCAAATCGAGGATGATGCCCAAAGTGACGCTCGTTCCTGGAACGAGTATGAGGCTCAAGG
TGAGCCCGTCCCCGTTGAGCAAGTCACCCACTTACAAGACGACGTTCAATCCGACACTAGCGAGATCATT
GAGAACGAGCCTGGCATGCACCCTCATGTCCATGCTGAGCGTATGTCTCGCATTGCTTCTGAGTCTAGCG
ATGCCGTTCCTCAGCAAACCGCCGTCCAGGTTGCTGGATCCATGGTGAGCAAGGGCGAGGAGGATAACAT
GGCCATCATCAAGGAGTTCATGCGCTTCAAGGTGCACATGGAGGGCTCCGTGAACGGCCACGAGTTCGAG
ATCGAGGGCGAGGGCGAGGGCCGCCCCTACGAGGGCACCCAGACCGCCAAGCTGAAGGTGACCAAGGGTG
GCCCCCTGCCCTTCGCCTGGGACATCCTGTCCCCTCAGTTCATGTACGGCTCCAAGGCCTACGTGAAGCA
CCCCGCCGACATCCCCGACTACTTGAAGCTGTCCTTCCCCGAGGGCTTCAAGTGGGAGCGCGTGATGAAC
TTCGAGGACGGCGGCGTGGTGACCGTGACCCAGGACTCCTCCCTGCAGGACGGCGAGTTCATCTACAAGG
TGAAGCTGCGCGGCACCAACTTCCCCTCCGACGGCCCCGTAATGCAGAAGAAGACCATGGGCTGGGAGGC
CTCCTCCGAGCGGATGTACCCCGAGGACGGCGCCCTGAAGGGCGAGATCAAGCAGAGGCTGAAGCTGAAG
GACGGCGGCCACTACGACGCTGAGGTCAAGACCACCTACAAGGCCAAGAAGCCCGTGCAGCTGCCCGGCG
CCTACAACGTCAACATCAAGTTGGACATCACCTCCCACAACGAGGACTACACCATCGTGGAACAGTACGA
ACGCGCCGAGGGCCGCCACTCCACCGGCGGCATGGACGAGCTGTACAAGGGTAGATCTATGTCGCTTGAA
TTACCAGGAAACTACCGACTTTCCAGGCTTAAATCAATACAAATAAGAAATGTTCAAGAAATTCAAAATC
ATAGCAAATTTGCGATCAATACGACGGAAAATTTGTGGAAACGAGATGTGCAGTTAAAACGTGCAATTTC
CGAAGGAACTATTCGTATTTTTATATCATTGCATGTGCAGAGTAAGAAATTGCCTGTTTATATTACTGAA
ACGAGCGGAAATGCTGTATGTGAACATGCTTTGATAAACAAAAGTATCTGAATGGTATCATTATATCTAG
GTTATTTGCTTGATTGAAAAGGTTAATCAGTTTGTTTATACAAGTGATTTGCCAAAATTTCGTTGCTCAA
ATCCTTGAAACAAAGCCCTCAATTGATAGTTTATACCTTGTATCTCTTTTACCCATATACAAATTTTGTA
TGTATTTATGTTCTTTGTGTCTAACCTCTCATTAGAATCACATCTTTTACGTCGATGAAAAAGTAACCGA
AAAGCTTCAAAAATACCGTCACGAAGAGTACTTTATCGTGAGGACTTGGTGCTCATCAAGTAGTCATGCC
TTCAAGCTACATAAAGAATGGAAAATTTTGAGATATGACAGTAATTTTCGTTATATTGGTAATGATGTAC
GGTTGAATATTTTTGGTTTACCTTATGTTTCCCTTGTGTTGACTAACATATTATTTGTAGCCTGTTTTTG
CAGTTTGTCATATTCGAAACGGTCTTTTATGTGAATTTAATGATGGCGTTTACATCTACACAACATCCCA
GTCTTCGGATATTATGAGACAGACCTCCTTTCCAAAAAGTGCCTCCACATATTCTATAGACAGGCGGAAG
GATGGTTACACTATTCAGAAAATCACTCGAATTTTGAAACTGGCTGAATGCATAGATGAAATGCACATTG
CTAAACATGAAATTCGAGCTCATTTTCAGGAGGAGGAGTTTCAGCAGATACGTTTGATGCACAAAAGGAT
GTTACTTCGGGATGAAAAAATCGATGAACTGGCTAAATTAGAACATCTTTGGCAAAAACAAATTAATAGC
ATCACTCAGATGAGGACGAAATTTGACAAGACGAAAAGCTGGTTATCCTCAAAAAGGAACACTTTGAACA
AATCCAAAGAATCCCTTCAAAAAGATGAAGCTGAGTATGTGGAACTTGCCAATTCTTTAAAAACAAAAGT
AGAGACCAATATAGAGATTCGAATCCTTATGGCACATGCTATTCGTATGCACGTTTCCCATCTTTCCAAA
ATTTACCCAATCCAACCATCGCCTGGCAATCATGACGAGTTTACAATTCGCAATCTCCGCCTATCTTTTG
AGCCAGATAAAATTAATAATGTGGAAATGGCTGCTTCCATAGGATTTTTGGCGCATTTACTTCAAACTCT
TTCAAAGTATCTCGAAAAAGAACTCGCTTATCCAATTCTTTGCGCATCTTCGAGATCCTCCATCCTGGAT
ACATTGACACCCGACATCCCCACGCGTATCTTTCCCCTTTATCCAGCAACTCGACCAATTGAGCTTTTTG
AACATGCCATTTATCTTCTCAACCAGGATGTAAATGATTTTTTAGAAACTTTTGGATTACCTATTGACCA
ATCCATGGACATACTCAGGAACTTTAAAAAACTGCTCCAATTTATTTTATCAGGACAACATCTATCTTTT
GTACAAGTAACGTCTACCGCTCCTTAAAGATCTGGCGCGCCACTTCTAAATAAGCGAATTTCTTATGATT
TATGATTTTTATTATTAAATAAGTTATAAAAAAAATAAGTGTATACAAATTTTAAAGTGACTCTTAGGTT
TTAAAACGAAAATTCTTATTCTTGAGTAACTCTTTCCTGTAGGTCAGGTTGCTTTCTCAGGTATAGTATG
AGGTCGCTCTTATTGACCACACCTCTACCGGCAGATCCGCTAGGGATAACAGGGTAATATACTAGTAAGA
TGATTCTTTTATCGTCGATAACGATGAGGATGTAGACGATTATGATGAGAGTGATTAGCTTCTAAAATTT
GGTGTTTTCAAACGCTATTTACAGTACAATCTGAAAAAATTGGATGAACATTGTAAATGGTAGGATACGA
GTTCCAATTAATGTATTTTTTAAGTATTACACTTAGCTTATTAATTTTATATATACATTCTACCTCTGTG
GGTTTAAAGACAACTCGTACACATACTCAAATTATTTATGAACATTATAATGCATATTCGTACTGTCTAT
TAAACATTTTTTTGACATTAAAAATTTCGTTTACTAACGTAGAAAGCGCTGATAATTGAGGCTACTATTT
TAATATCTAGAAACAAAGATTCATTAATTAATTAAGTAAGCTCCAGGATACTTGTATATTTCGTTAAAAA
AGCGCAATTTCAACAATTCCTATGAACATCCATGATTTCATCACAAAATCAAACATATCAGGATTTAACG
TGAATTATTTGCTTTCTTGTGATTTTCATCTGATTTCTGGTCATTTACGTTACTGTAAACAAGCTTTTTA
AAAAAAGGATTTTTTACGCAATATTATCGATATCCCAATCTGTAGTATAAAAAGTGCAACAGTGTTGAGT
TTCCCGAAACCAGGCATTTTTGCGGTAGGGTCTGAAACTTTCACGAAACCATTTCACAACAAAACTTCTT
CAACAACATGTGTGCAAAGAAAATCGTCGTCTTACCAGGAGACCATATTGGCCCTGAAATTGTTGCTTCT
GCCTTGGAGGTTTTGAAAGTCGTTGAGAAGAAGCGACCTGAGTTAAAACTCGAGTTTGAAGAACACAAGA
TTGGAGGTGCCTCTATTGATGCCTATGGAACCCCTTTGACTGACGAGACTGTGAAGGCTTGTTTGGAAGC
TGACGGTGTTCTTTTGGGTGCCGTTGGTGGTCCTGAATGGACCAACCCCAATTGTCGTCCTGAGCAAGGT
TTATTGAAGCTTCGTAAGAGTATGGGTGTTTGGGCCAACCTTCGACCTTGCAACTTTGCCAGCAAGTCTT
TAGTCAAGTACAGCCCTTTGAAGCCTGAAATCGTTGAAGGTGTCGATTTTTGTGTTGTACGAGAACTTAC
TGGAGGTTGTTACTTTGGTGAGCGCACTGAGGACAACGGATCGGGTTATGCTATGGACACTTGGCCTTAC
AGTTTGGAAGAAGTTTCTCGTATTGCTCGTTTGGCGGCCGCGGGCCCAACACCAATGTTTATAACCAAGT
TTTATCTTGTTTGTCTACATGGTATTTTACATTCATCTACATACATCTTTCATTGGCTTTGTACATAGTT
ATCATTACAAGTCTAAAAAAATTCACTCTTTTCTTATTCAATGTCAATCCAAGAGAAAAGATTGTGGTAA
TGTTGTAGGAGCATGTTTAATAAATTACTATAGCAAATTACTTTTTATTCCCAAGGTGTTTATCTATAAT
AGTTAATATTTTAGTCGCTACATAAAATTTTACCAAAGAGTACTTGTATACTAATTCTAAATGCCTTCTG
ACATAAAACGCCTAGGAAAACAAACGCAAACAAGGCATCGACTTTTTCAATAACCAACCAAAAAAATTTT
ACATTAGTCTTTTTTTAATGCTGAGAAAGTCTTTGCTGATATGCCTTCCAACCAGCTTCTCTATATCTCT
TGGCTTCGACAACAGGATTACGACCAGCTCCATAGACTCCACGACCAACAATGATGATGTCGCTACCGCA
GTTTACAATCACTTCTTCAGGAGTACGATATTGCTGTCCCAGCCCGTCTCCTTTAACATCCAAGCCGATA
CCAGGGGACATAGTTATGTAGTCGCTTTGAAGGTTAGGAAATCGACGACCAGCTATAAAGCCAAAGCAAA
AATCGGTATGCTTCTCAAACCATTCTAAGGTTTTCTCTGTGTAGGAACCAGTAGCCAAAGAGCCTTTGGA
AGACATTTCAGCCAAAAGCAAGAGACCACGTCCCAAAGGTAAACCAACTTCTTTGAGGCCTTGTATAATA
CCCTCGCCTGGCACTGTATGGCAATTTGTGATATGAGCCCAAGAAGCAATTTTGTACACACCAGATGCAT
ATTGTAGCTTGACGGTATTTCCAATGTCTGCGAATTTGCGATCCTCAAAGATAAGAAAACGATGCTTTTT
ACCTAAGGCCACCAGTTTTTCTACCATATCCTGGTCGAAATCCTCGACAACGTCAATATGTGTCTTGATA
ACACAGACATAGGGTCCAATTTTATCTACCAATTCTAAGATTTCGGATTTCTTCGTCAAATCGACCGCGA
CTGACAAGTTGCTTTGCTTTTCTTCCATCAAAGCCAACAATTCCTTGGCAATGGGATTTTTCATCCCCTC
AGCTCTAGCTGAATAGCTTTGAAATACTCTAGCATCCATAACTTTGCTTTTAAACCTTTAATTTCGATCC
AAGCAAAAAAGAGGTTCTTGGTAGGACAATACGGTAAGAAAACACGACATGTGCAGAGATGCCGACGAAG
CATAGTTAAACTGGGATGGTAAAATCAATTAAGAATTTATAAAGACAAAATTGTATAAGTCTCTAAAACA
TCTTAATTATACCTCACAGAACTATCTAAAATATATTCACAAAGTGCAAACATTATCATGAAAAAGAACC
ATTTTAATTTAAAGCAAGGGCATTAAGGCTTATTTACAGAATTTCTTACTTTTGTAAAGATTATAAGGCT
GATTATCTTTTTCACCATGCCAAAAATTACACAAGATAGAATGGATGTTTGAAATTAAACGTGAGTATAC
AAACAAATACACTAGGTAAATCGAAACATTTTTTTCTCCATTAAGTAACAAATTCCTATTTAGAGAAAGA
ATGCTGAGTAGATTAAATAATCTATACAAACTTTTTTAACACAAATGCATACATATAGCCAGTGGGATTT
GTAGCTAAGCTTGCGAATTCGAGTCTAACTCCTTAACCACTCGGACATAGTGACTTATCTGACACTCATT
GTAAATTAATATATATATAGGCATTTTGTTTAGTTAAAGGTACTTAAGTAATTAGTATAAACGAACCAAT
TTTATAATCAGGAAGTTAAGTGAATGGTAGCACATGTCGTAAAAATTGTGAATTTTTATTGAATAATATT
TTAAATACAAGCCTTTCTAGACTAGGTATACTCATAAACATATATGAGCAAAAGGATAGAGGAGATTACA
TTGCATCTTCTACAAATTTATTTATTGCCCTTTACTGAAAAATTAAATAATGAGTACTAAATGATAAAAA
GCGCTCAGTACAAGAAAGATTGCAAAAATATTGCATTCTTCATGAATTAAAGTTGCATATAAGGCATATT
GAAAGTAATAGTACTAAAACAGCAGTTAGCGAAAATTAATAGAATTATATTCGCAAGACAATTGTGACAT
TAAATTAAAAAATTGTAGAATTTTTACTATCCTCTTTAACGCCATGAGCCTTTATAAAAAGGTTAAATTA
GTTTTAACATTCTTTTTTTGAGTAAGAGTTTACAATTTATCAAAACCTGTGTTATTATATTCATTAGTTT
CAATTTATTAGCATCTAGAGAAAAATCAATTGGCAGTTACATTGTTGGAATTTATGAAGAAAAAGAATCT
ACAACGGAGAATAAGTTGCTGATCGCTTTCCCTAAAATTGTATATTTTGCTGAGCTTATTTTGACATTTC
GTTGAAGTTTTCTCTAATTCGCATTCATTTTAAGTAAAACAATGAGAAATAAAATTACAAAAAATACAAA
TTAAAATACAATTTTTAGCTATAATTATAGACGATGCCCTTGTATCCCATTCTGTCTCGCTTGCCCCTAC
TTTTTATCTTTTATATACCATAATGAACGCTGCCGCTACTAACCATACCCCGATTTTACATTTCGGACTC
CCAAGGACGTACAAAATAGAAAACTATAGAAAAAAATAATCAGAAAATAGCATGTCATCTCTTTGTAAAA
CGCGTTTGCAAGAAGAAAGGAAACAATGGAGAAGAGATCATCCATTTGTATGTAAATTTTAGTAAACTTG
AAGAAATCACTAACAACTTCTCTTACTTAGGGATTCTATGCAAAACCTTGTAAATCATCTGATGGAGGAC
TCGATTTAATGAATTGGAAGGTTGGGCCCGCGGCCGCTTAGCTGAAACTTCCAACCCTCCTGCTCCCGTC
ACATTACTCGACAAAGCTAATGTTTTGGCAACTTCTCGTCTTTGGCGCAAGACTGTAGCTAAGATTTTTA
AGGAGGAATATCCTCACCTTACCTTAAAAAACCAGCTCATTGACTCCGCAGCCATGCTTTTGGTCAAGAG
CCCTCGTACACTTAACGGTGTTGTTTTGACTGACAACTTGTTTGGTGACATTATTTCAGATGAGGCTTCT
GTCATTCCTGGTAGCTTGGGCCTTTTGCCTTCTGCCTCCCTTTCCGGTGTGGTAGGAAAATCAGAAGAAA
AGGTTCATTGTTTGGTTGAGCCCATTCACGGTAGCGCTCCCGAGCTCGAATTCACTGGCCGTCGTTTTAC
AACGTCGTGACTGGGAAAACCCTGGCGTTACCCAACTTAATCGCCTTGCAGCACATCCCCCTTTCGCCAG
CTGGCGTAATAGCGAAGAGGCCCGCACCGATCGCCCTTCCCAACAGTTGCGCAGCCTGAATGGCGAATGG
CGCCTGATGCGGTATTTTCTCCTTACGCATCTGTGCGGTATTTCACACCGCATA
[95 nt withheld, positions 9925-10019]
T
[46 nt withheld, positions 10021-10066]
C
[141 nt withheld, positions 10068-10208]
CCTTTGACGTTGGAGTCCACGTTCTTT
[37 nt withheld, positions 10236-10272]
ACTCTATCTCGGGCTATTCTTTTGATTTATAAGGGATTTTGCCGATTTCGGTCTATTGGTTAAAAAATGA
GCTGATTTAACAAAAATTTAACGCGAATTTTAACAAAATATTAACGTTTACAATTTTATGGTGCACTCTC
AGTACAATCTGCTCTGATGCCGCATAGTTAAGCCAGCCCCGACACCCGCCAACACCCGCTGACGCGCCCT
GACGGGCTTGTCTGCTCCCGGCATCCGCTTACAGACAAGCTGTGACCGTCTCCGGGAGCTGCATGTGTCA
GAGGTTTTCACCGTCATCACCGAAACGCGCGAGACGAAAGGGCCTCGTGATACGCCTATTTTTATAGGTT
AATGTCATGATAATAATGGTTTCTTAGACGTCAGGTGGCACTTTTCGGGGAAATGTGCGCGGAACCCCTA
TTTGTTTATTTTTCTAAATACATTCAAATATGTATCCGCTCATGAGACAATAACCCTGATAAATGCTTCA
ATAATATTGAAAAAGGAAGAGTATGAGTATTCAACATTTCCGTGTCGCCCTTATTCCCTTTTTTGCGGCA
TTTTGCCTTCCTGTTTTTGCTCACCCAGAAACGCTGGTGAAAGTAAAAGATGCTGAAGATCAGTTGGGTG
CACGAGTGGGTTACATCGAACTGGATCTCAACAGCGGTAAGATCCTTGAGAGTTTTCGCCCCGAAGAACG
TTTTCCAATGATGAGCACTTTTAAAGTTCTGCTATGTGGCGCGGTATTATCCCGTATTGACGCCGGGCAA
GAGCAACTCGGTCGCCGCATACACTATTCTCAGAATGACTTGGTTGAGTACTCACCAGTCACAGAAAAGC
ATCTTACGGATGGCATGACAGTAAGAGAATTATGCAGTGCTGCCATAACCATGAGTGATAACACTGCGGC
CAACTTACTTCTGACAACGATCGGAGGACCGAAGGAGCTAACCGCTTTTTTGCACAACATGGGGGATCAT
GTAACTCGCCTTGATCGTTGGGAACCGGAGCTGAATGAAGCCATACCAAACGACGAGCGTGACACCACGA
TGCCTGTAGCAATGGCAACAACGTTGCGCAAACTATTAACTGGCGAACTACTTACTCTAGCTTCCCGGCA
ACAATTAATAGACTGGATGGAGGCGGATAAAGTTGCAGGACCACTTCTGCGCTCGGCCCTTCCGGCTGGC
TGGTTTATTGCTGATAAATCTGGAGCCGGTGAGCGTGGGTCTCGCGGTATCATTGCAGCACTGGGGCCAG
ATGGTAAGCCCTCCCGTATCGTAGTTATCTACACGACGGGGAGTCAGGCAACTATGGATGAACGAAATAG
ACAGATCGCTGAGATAGGTGCCTCACTGATTAAGCATTGGTAACTGTCAGACCAAGTTTACTCATATATA
CTTTAGATTGATTTAAAACTTCATTTTTAATTTAAAAGGATCTAGGTGAAGATCCTTTTTGATAATCTCA
TGACCAAAATCCCTTAACGTGAGTTTTCGTTCCACTGAGCGTCAGACCCCGTAGAAAAGATCAAAGGATC
TTCTTGAGATCCTTTTTTTCTGCGCGTAATCTGCTGCTTGCAAACAAAAAAACCACCGCTACCAGCGGTG
GTTTGTTTGCCGGATCAAGAGCTACCAACTCTTTTTCCGAAGGTAACTGGCTTCAGCAGAGCGCAGATAC
CAAATACTGTTCTTCTAGTGTAGCCGTAGTTAGGCCACCACTTCAAGAACTCTGTAGCACCGCCTACATA
CCTCGCTCTGCTAATCCTGTTACCAGTGGCTGCTGCCAGTGGCGATAAGTCGTGTCTTACCGGGTTGGAC
TCAAGACGATAGTTACCGGATAAGGCGCAGCGGTCGGGCTGAACGGGGGGTTCGTGCACACAGCCCAGCT
TGGAGCGAACGACCTACACCGAACTGAGATACCTACAGCGTGAGCTATGAGAAAGCGCCACGCTTCCCGA
AGGGAGAAAGGCGGACAGGTATCCGGTAAGCGGCAGGGTCGGAACAGGAGAGCGCACGAGGGAGCTTCCA
GGGGGAAACGCCTGGTATCTTTATAGTCCTGTCGGGTTTCGCCACCTCTGACTTGAGCGTCGATTTTTGT
GATGCTCGTCAGGGGGGCGGAGCCTATGGAAAAACGCCAGCAACGCGGCCTTTTTACGGTTCCTGGCCTT
TTGCTGGCCTTTTGCTCACATGTTCTTTCCTGCGTTATCCCCTGATTCTGTGGATAACCGTATTACCGCC
TTTGAGTGAGCTGATACCGCTCGCCGCAGCCGAACGACCGAGCGCAGCGAGTCAGTGAGCGAGGAAGCGG
AAGAGCGCCCAATACG
